>Addgene plasmid #116557 | pHAGE-PIK3CB-L1049R | addgene full sequence | sequence record 242062 | Addgene NGS Result
TGGAAGGGCTAATTCACTCCCAAAGAAGACAAGATATCCTTGATCTGTGGATCTACCACACACAAGGCTA
CTTCCCTGATTAGCAGAACTACACACCAGGGCCAGGGGTCAGATATCCACTGACCTTTGGATGGTGCTAC
AAGCTAGTACCAGTTGAGCCAGATAAGGTAGAAGAGGCCAATAAAGGAGAGAACACCAGCTTGTTACACC
CTGTGAGCCTGCATGGGATGGATGACCCGGAGAGAGAAGTGTTAGAGTGGAGGTTTGACAGCCGCCTAGC
ATTTCATCACGTGGCCCGAGAGCTGCATCCGGAGTACTTCAAGAACTGCTGATATCGAGCTTGCTACAAG
GGACTTTCCGCTGGGGACTTTCCAGGGAGGCGTGGCCTGGGCGGGACTGGGGAGTGGCGAGCCCTCAGAT
CCTGCATATAAGCAGCTGCTTTTTGCCTGTACTGGGTCTCTCTGGTTAGACCAGATCTGAGCCTGGGAGC
TCTCTGGCTAACTAGGGAACCCACTGCTTAAGCCTCAATAAAGCTTGCCTTGAGTGCTTCAAGTAGTGTG
TGCCCGTCTGTTGTGTGACTCTGGTAACTAGAGATCCCTCAGACCCTTTTAGTCAGTGTGGAAAATCTCT
AGCAGTGGCGCCCGAACAGGGACTTGAAAGCGAAAGGGAAACCAGAGGAGCTCTCTCGACGCAGGACTCG
GCTTGCTGAAGCGCGCACGGCAAGAGGCGAGGGGCGGCGACTGGTGAGTACGCCAAAAATTTTGACTAGC
GGAGGCTAGAAGGAGAGAGATGGGTGCGAGAGCGTCAGTATTAAGCGGGGGAGAATTAGATCGCGATGGG
AAAAAATTCGGTTAAGGCCAGGGGGAAAGAAAAAATATAAATTAAAACATATAGTATGGGCAAGCAGGGA
GCTAGAACGATTCGCAGTTAATCCTGGCCTGTTAGAAACATCAGAAGGCTGTAGACAAATACTGGGACAG
CTACAACCATCCCTTCAGACAGGATCAGAAGAACTTAGATCATTATATAATACAGTAGCAACCCTCTATT
GTGTGCATCAAAGGATAGAGATAAAAGACACCAAGGAAGCTTTAGACAAGATAGAGGAAGAGCAAAACAA
AAGTAAGACCACCGCACAGCAAGCGGCCGGCCGCTGATCTTCAGACCTGGAGGAGGAGATATGAGGGACA
ATTGGAGAAGTGAATTATATAAATATAAAGTAGTAAAAATTGAACCATTAGGAGTAGCACCCACCAAGGC
AAAGAGAAGAGTGGTGCAGAGAGAAAAAAGAGCAGTGGGAATAGGAGCTTTGTTCCTTGGGTTCTTGGGA
GCAGCAGGAAGCACTATGGGCGCAGCGTCAATGACGCTGACGGTACAGGCCAGACAATTATTGTCTGGTA
TAGTGCAGCAGCAGAACAATTTGCTGAGGGCTATTGAGGCGCAACAGCATCTGTTGCAACTCACAGTCTG
GGGCATCAAGCAGCTCCAGGCAAGAATCCTGGCTGTGGAAAGATACCTAAAGGATCAACAGCTCCTGGGG
ATTTGGGGTTGCTCTGGAAAACTCATTTGCACCACTGCTGTGCCTTGGAATGCTAGTTGGAGTAATAAAT
CTCTGGAACAGATTTGGAATCACACGACCTGGATGGAGTGGGACAGAGAAATTAACAATTACACAAGCTT
AATACACTCCTTAATTGAAGAATCGCAAAACCAGCAAGAAAAGAATGAACAAGAATTATTGGAATTAGAT
AAATGGGCAAGTTTGTGGAATTGGTTTAACATAACAAATTGGCTGTGGTATATAAAATTATTCATAATGA
TAGTAGGAGGCTTGGTAGGTTTAAGAATAGTTTTTGCTGTACTTTCTATAGTGAATAGAGTTAGGCAGGG
ATATTCACCATTATCGTTTCAGACCCACCTCCCAACCCCGAGGGGACCCGACAGGCCCGAAGGAATAGAA
GAAGAAGGTGGAGAGAGAGACAGAGACAGATCCATTCGATTAGTGAACGGATCTCGACGGTATCGCCGAA
TTCACAAATGGCAGTATTCATCCACAATTTTAAAAGAAAAGGGGGGATTGGGGGGTACAGTGCAGGGGAA
AGAATAGTAGACATAATAGCAACAGACATACAAACTAAAGAATTACAAAAACAAATTACAAAAATTCAAA
ATTTTCGGGTTTATTACAGGGACAGCAGAGATCCAGTTTGGACTAGTCGTGAGGCTCCGGTGCCCGTCAG
TGGGCAGAGCGCACATCGCCCACAGTCCCCGAGAAGTTGGGGGGAGGGGTCGGCAATTGAACCGGTGCCT
AGAGAAGGTGGCGCGGGGTAAACTGGGAAAGTGATGTCGTGTACTGGCTCCGCCTTTTTCCCGAGGGTGG
GGGAGAACCGTATATAAGTGCAGTAGTCGCCGTGAACGTTCTTTTTCGCAACGGGTTTGCCGCCAGAACA
CAGGTAAGTGCCGTGTGTGGTTCCCGCGGGCCTGGCCTCTTTACGGGTTATGGCCCTTGCGTGCCTTGAA
TTACTTCCACCTGGCTGCAGTACGTGATTCTTGATCCCGAGCTTCGGGTTGGAAGTGGGTGGGAGAGTTC
GAGGCCTTGCGCTTAAGGAGCCCCTTCGCCTCGTGCTTGAGTTGAGGCCTGGCCTGGGCGCTGGGGCCGC
CGCGTGCGAATCTGGTGGCACCTTCGCGCCTGTCTCGCTGCTTTCGATAAGTCTCTAGCCATTTAAAATT
TTTGATGACCTGCTGCGACGCTTTTTTTCTGGCAAGATAGTCTTGTAAATGCGGGCCAAGATCTGCACAC
TGGTATTTCGGTTTTTGGGGCCGCGGGCGGCGACGGGGCCCGTGCGTCCCAGCGCACATGTTCGGCGAGG
CGGGGCCTGCGAGCGCGGCCACCGAGAATCGGACGGGGGTAGTCTCAAGCTGGCCGGCCTGCTCTGGTGC
CTGGCCTCGCGCCGCCGTGTATCGCCCCGCCCTGGGCGGCAAGGCTGGCCCGGTCGGCACCAGTTGCGTG
AGCGGAAAGATGGCCGCTTCCCGGCCCTGCTGCAGGGAGCTCAAAATGGAGGACGCGGCGCTCGGGAGAG
CGGGCGGGTGAGTCACCCACACAAAGGAAAAGGGCCTTTCCGTCCTCAGCCGTCGCTTCATGTGACTCCA
CGGAGTACCGGGCGCCGTCCAGGCACCTCGATTAGTTCTCGAGCTTTTGGAGTACGTCGTCTTTAGGTTG
GGGGGAGGGGTTTTATGCGATGGAGTTTCCCCACACTGAGTGGGTGGAGACTGAAGTTAGGCCAGCTTGG
CACTTGATGTAATTCTCCTTGGAATTTGCCCTTTTTGAGTTTGGATCTTGGTTCATTCTCAAGCCTCAGA
CAGTGGTTCAAAGTTTTTTTCTTCCATTTCAGGTGTCGTGAAGCGGCCCTGCAGATATCAACAAGTTTGT
ACAAAAAAGCAGGCACCATGTGCTTCAGTTTCATAATGCCTCCTGCTATGGCAGACATCCTTGACATCTG
GGCGGTGGATTCACAGATAGCATCTGATGGCTCCATACCTGTGGATTTCCTTTTGCCCACTGGGATTTAT
ATCCAGTTGGAGGTACCTCGGGAAGCTACCATTTCTTATATTAAGCAGATGTTATGGAAGCAAGTTCACA
ATTACCCAATGTTCAACCTCCTTATGGATATTGACTCCTATATGTTTGCATGTGTGAATCAGACTGCTGT
ATATGAGGAGCTTGAAGATGAAACACGAAGACTCTGTGATGTCAGACCTTTTCTTCCAGTTCTCAAATTA
GTGACAAGAAGTTGTGACCCAGGGGAAAAATTAGACTCAAAAATTGGAGTCCTTATAGGAAAAGGTCTGC
ATGAATTTGATTCCTTGAAGGATCCTGAAGTAAATGAATTTCGAAGAAAAATGCGCAAATTCAGCGAGGA
AAAAATCCTGTCACTTGTGGGATTGTCTTGGATGGACTGGCTAAAACAAACATATCCACCAGAGCATGAA
CCATCCATCCCTGAAAACTTAGAAGATAAACTTTATGGGGGAAAGCTCATCGTAGCTGTTCATTTTGAAA
ACTGCCAGGACGTGTTTAGCTTTCAAGTGTCTCCTAATATGAATCCTATCAAAGTAAATGAATTGGCAAT
CCAAAAACGTTTGACTATTCATGGGAAGGAAGATGAAGTTAGCCCCTATGATTATGTGTTGCAAGTCAGC
GGGAGAGTAGAATATGTTTTTGGTGATCATCCACTAATTCAGTTCCAGTATATCCGGAACTGTGTGATGA
ACAGAGCCCTGCCCCATTTTATACTTGTGGAATGCTGCAAGATCAAGAAAATGTATGAACAAGAAATGAT
TGCCATAGAGGCTGCCATAAATCGAAATTCATCTAATCTTCCTCTTCCATTACCACCAAAGAAAACACGA
ATTATTTCTCATGTTTGGGAAAATAACAACCCTTTCCAAATTGTCTTGGTTAAGGGAAATAAACTTAACA
CAGAGGAAACTGTAAAAGTTCATGTCAGGGCTGGTCTTTTTCATGGTACTGAGCTCCTGTGTAAAACCAT
CGTAAGCTCAGAGGTATCAGGGAAAAATGATCATATTTGGAATGAACCACTGGAATTTGATATTAATATT
TGTGACTTACCAAGAATGGCTCGATTATGTTTTGCTGTTTATGCAGTTTTGGATAAAGTAAAAACGAAGA
AATCAACGAAAACTATTAATCCCTCTAAATATCAGACCATCAGGAAAGCTGGAAAAGTGCATTATCCTGT
AGCGTGGGTAAATACGATGGTTTTTGACTTTAAAGGACAATTGAGAACTGGAGACATAATATTACACAGC
TGGTCTTCATTTCCTGATGAACTCGAAGAAATGTTGAATCCAATGGGAACTGTTCAAACAAATCCATATA
CTGAAAATGCAACAGCTTTGCATGTTAAATTTCCAGAGAATAAAAAACAACCTTATTATTACCCTCCCTT
CGATAAGATTATTGAAAAGGCAGCTGAGATTGCAAGCAGTGATAGTGCTAATGTGTCAAGTCGAGGTGGA
AAAAAGTTTCTTCCTGTATTGAAAGAAATCTTGGACAGGGATCCCTTGTCTCAACTGTGTGAAAATGAAA
TGGATCTTATTTGGACTTTGCGACAAGACTGCCGAGAGATTTTCCCACAATCACTGCCAAAATTACTGCT
GTCAATCAAGTGGAATAAACTTGAGGATGTTGCTCAGCTTCAGGCGCTGCTTCAGATTTGGCCTAAACTG
CCCCCCCGGGAGGCCCTAGAGCTTCTGGATTTCAACTATCCAGACCAGTACGTTCGAGAATATGCTGTAG
GCTGCCTGCGACAGATGAGTGATGAAGAACTTTCTCAATATCTTTTACAACTGGTGCAAGTGTTAAAATA
TGAGCCTTTTCTTGATTGTGCCCTCTCTAGATTCCTATTAGAAAGAGCACTTGGTAATCGGAGGATAGGG
CAGTTTCTATTTTGGCATCTTAGGTCAGAAGTGCACATTCCTGCTGTCTCAGTACAATTTGGTGTCATCC
TTGAAGCATACTGCCGGGGAAGTGTGGGGCACATGAAAGTGCTTTCTAAGCAGGTTGAAGCACTCAATAA
GTTAAAAACTTTAAATAGTTTAATCAAACTGAATGCCGTGAAGTTAAACAGAGCCAAAGGGAAGGAGGCC
ATGCATACCTGTTTAAAACAGAGTGCTTACCGGGAAGCCCTCTCTGACCTGCAGTCACCCCTGAACCCAT
GTGTTATCCTCTCAGAACTCTATGTTGAAAAGTGCAAATACATGGATTCCAAAATGAAGCCTTTGTGGCT
GGTATACAATAACAAGGTATTTGGTGAGGATTCAGTTGGAGTGATTTTTAAAAATGGTGATGATTTACGA
CAGGATATGTTGACACTCCAAATGTTGCGCTTGATGGATTTACTCTGGAAAGAAGCTGGTTTGGATCTTC
GGATGTTGCCTTATGGCTGTTTAGCAACAGGAGATCGCTCTGGCCTCATTGAAGTTGTGAGCACCTCTGA
AACAATTGCTGACATTCAGCTGAACAGTAGCAATGTGGCTGCTGCAGCAGCCTTCAACAAAGATGCCCTT
CTGAACTGGCTTAAAGAATACAACTCTGGGGATGACCTGGACCGAGCCATTGAGGAATTTACACTGTCCT
GTGCTGGCTACTGTGTAGCTTCTTATGTCCTTGGGATTGGTGACAGACATAGTGACAACATCATGGTCAA
AAAAACTGGCCAGCTCTTCCACATTGACTTTGGACATATTCTTGGAAATTTCAAATCTAAGTTTGGCATT
AAAAGGGAGCGAGTGCCTTTTATTCTTACCTATGATTTCATCCATGTCATTCAACAAGGAAAAACAGGAA
ATACAGAAAAGTTTGGCCGGTTCCGCCAGTGTTGTGAGGATGCATATCTGATTTTACGACGGCATGGGAA
TCTCTTCATCACTCTCTTTGCGCTGATGTTGACTGCAGGGCTTCCTGAACTCACATCAGTCAAAGATATA
CAGTATCTTAAGGACTCTCTTGCATTAGGGAAGAGTGAAGAAGAAGCACTCAAACAGTTTAAGCAAAAAT
TTGATGAGGCGCGCAGGGAAAGCTGGACTACTAAAGTGAACTGGATGGCCCACACAGTTCGGAAAGACTA
CAGATCTTAGAACCCAGCTTTCTTGTACAAAGTGGTGATATCCAATTAACCCTCACTAAAGGAAGTGTTT
AATGTAAGAGAATGAACCCTATAGTGAGTCGTATTACCACCCAACTTTTCTATACAAAGTGGTTGATATC
CAGCACAGTGGCGGCCGCTCGAGTCTAGAGGGCCCGCGGTTCGAAGGTAAGCCTATCCCTAACCCTCTCC
TCGGTCTCGATTCTACGCGTACCGGTTAGTAATGAGATCCCTCCCCCCCCCCTAACGTTACTGGCCGAAG
CCGCTTGGAATAAGGCCGGTGTGCGTTTGTCTATATGTTATTTTCCACCATATTGCCGTCTTTTGGCAAT
GTGAGGGCCCGGAAACCTGGCCCTGTCTTCTTGACGAGCATTCCTAGGGGTCTTTCCCCTCTCGCCAAAG
GAATGCAAGGTCTGTTGAATGTCGTGAAGGAAGCAGTTCCTCTGGAAGCTTCTTGAAGACAAACAACGTC
TGTAGCGACCCTTTGCAGGCAGCGGAACCCCCCACCTGGCGACAGGTGCCTCTGCGGCCAAAAGCCACGT
GTATAAGATACACCTGCAAAGGCGGCACAACCCCAGTGCCACGTTGTGAGTTGGATAGTTGTGGAAAGAG
TCAAATGGCTCTCCTCAAGCGTATTCAACAAGGGGCTGAAGGATGCCCAGAAGGTACCCCATTGTATGGG
ATCTGATCTGGGGCCTCGGTGCACATGCTTTACATGTGTTTAGTCGAGGTTAAAAAAACGTCTAGGCCCC
CCGAACCACGGGGACGTGGTTTTCCTTTGAAAAACACGATGATAATATGGCCACACATATGACCGAGTAC
AAGCCCACGGTGCGCCTCGCCACCCGCGACGACGTCCCCAGGGCCGTACGCACCCTCGCCGCCGCGTTCG
CCGACTACCCCGCCACGCGCCACACCGTCGATCCGGACCGCCACATCGAGCGGGTCACCGAGCTGCAAGA
ACTCTTCCTCACGCGCGTCGGGCTCGACATCGGCAAGGTGTGGGTCGCGGACGACGGCGCCGCGGTGGCG
GTCTGGACCACGCCGGAGAGCGTCGAAGCGGGGGCGGTGTTCGCCGAGATCGGCCCGCGCATGGCCGAGT
TGAGCGGTTCCCGGCTGGCCGCGCAGCAACAGATGGAAGGCCTCCTGGCGCCGCACCGGCCCAAGGAGCC
CGCGTGGTTCCTGGCCACCGTCGGCGTCTCGCCCGACCACCAGGGCAAGGGTCTGGGCAGCGCCGTCGTG
CTCCCCGGAGTGGAGGCGGCCGAGCGCGCCGGGGTGCCCGCCTTCCTGGAGACCTCCGCGCCCCGCAACC
TCCCCTTCTACGAGCGGCTCGGCTTCACCGTCACCGCCGACGTCGAGGTGCCCGAAGGACCGCGCACCTG
GTGCATGACCCGCAAGCCCGGTGCCTAAATCGATAGATCCTAATCAACCTCTGGATTACAAAATTTGTGA
AAGATTGACTGGTATTCTTAACTATGTTGCTCCTTTTACGCTATGTGGATACGCTGCTTTAATGCCTTTG
TATCATGCTATTGCTTCCCGTATGGCTTTCATTTTCTCCTCCTTGTATAAATCCTGGTTGCTGTCTCTTT
ATGAGGAGTTGTGGCCCGTTGTCAGGCAACGTGGCGTGGTGTGCACTGTGTTTGCTGACGCAACCCCCAC
TGGTTGGGGCATTGCCACCACCTGTCAGCTCCTTTCCGGGACTTTCGCTTTCCCCCTCCCTATTGCCACG
GCGGAACTCATCGCCGCCTGCCTTGCCCGCTGCTGGACAGGGGCTCGGCTGTTGGGCACTGACAATTCCG
TGGTGTTGTCGGGGAAATCATCGTCCTTTCCTTGGCTGCTCGCCTGTGTTGCCACCTGGATTCTGCGCGG
GACGTCCTTCTGCTACGTCCCTTCGGCCCTCAATCCAGCGGACCTTCCTTCCCGCGGCCTGCTGCCGGCT
CTGCGGCCTCTTCCGCGTCTTCGCCTTCGCCCTCAGACGAGTCGGATCTCCCTTTGGGCCGCCTCCCCGC
CTGAGATCCTTTAAGACCAATGACTTACAAGGCAGCTGTAGATCTTAGCCACTTTTTAAAAGAAAAGGGG
GGACTGGAAGGGCTAATTCACTCCCAACGAAGACAAGATCTGCTTTTTGCTTGTACTGGGTCTCTCTGGT
TAGACCAGATCTGAGCCTGGGAGCTCTCTGGCTAACTAGGGAACCCACTGCTTAAGCCTCAATAAAGCTT
GCCTTGAGTGCTTCAAGTAGTGTGTGCCCGTCTGTTGTGTGACTCTGGTAACTAGAGATCCCTCAGACCC
TTTTAGTCAGTGTGGAAAATCTCTAGCAGTAGTAGTTCATGTCATCTTATTATTCAGTATTTATAACTTG
CAAAGAAATGAATATCAGAGAGTGAGAGGCCCGGGTTAATTAAGGAAAGGGCTAGATCATTCTTGAAGAC
GAAAGGGCCTCGTGATACGCCTATTTTTATAGGTTAATGTCATGATAATAATGGTTTCTTAGACGTCAGG
TGGCACTTTTCGGGGAAATGTGCGCGGAACCCCTATTTGTTTATTTTTCTAAATACATTCAAATATGTAT
CCGCTCATGAGACAATAACCCTGATAAATGCTTCAATAATATTGAAAAAGGAAGAGTATGAGTATTCAAC
ATTTCCGTGTCGCCCTTATTCCCTTTTTTGCGGCATTTTGCCTTCCTGTTTTTGCTCACCCAGAAACGCT
GGTGAAAGTAAAAGATGCTGAAGATCAGTTGGGTGCACGAGTGGGTTACATCGAACTGGATCTCAACAGC
GGTAAGATCCTTGAGAGTTTTCGCCCCGAAGAACGTTTTCCAATGATGAGCACTTTTAAAGTTCTGCTAT
GTGGCGCGGTATTATCCCGTGTTGACGCCGGGCAAGAGCAACTCGGTCGCCGCATACACTATTCTCAGAA
TGACTTGGTTGAGTACTCACCAGTCACAGAAAAGCATCTTACGGATGGCATGACAGTAAGAGAATTATGC
AGTGCTGCCATAACCATGAGTGATAACACTGCGGCCAACTTACTTCTGACAACGATCGGAGGACCGAAGG
AGCTAACCGCTTTTTTGCACAACATGGGGGATCATGTAACTCGCCTTGATCGTTGGGAACCGGAGCTGAA
TGAAGCCATACCAAACGACGAGCGTGACACCACGATGCCTGTAGCAATGGCAACAACGTTGCGCAAACTA
TTAACTGGCGAACTACTTACTCTAGCTTCCCGGCAACAATTAATAGACTGGATGGAGGCGGATAAAGTTG
CAGGACCACTTCTGCGCTCGGCCCTTCCGGCTGGCTGGTTTATTGCTGATAAATCTGGAGCCGGTGAGCG
TGGGTCTCGCGGTATCATTGCAGCACTGGGGCCAGATGGTAAGCCCTCCCGTATCGTAGTTATCTACACG
ACGGGGAGTCAGGCAACTATGGATGAACGAAATAGACAGATCGCTGAGATAGGTGCCTCACTGATTAAGC
ATTGGTAACTGTCAGACCAAGTTTACTCATATATACTTTAGATTGATTTAAAACTTCATTTTTAATTTAA
AAGGATCTAGGTGAAGATCCTTTTTGATAATCTCATGACCAAAATCCCTTAACGTGAGTTTTCGTTCCAC
TGAGCGTCAGACCCCGTAGAAAAGATCAAAGGATCTTCTTGAGATCCTTTTTTTCTGCGCGTAATCTGCT
GCTTGCAAACAAAAAAACCACCGCTACCAGCGGTGGTTTGTTTGCCGGATCAAGAGCTACCAACTCTTTT
TCCGAAGGTAACTGGCTTCAGCAGAGCGCAGATACCAAATACTGTTCTTCTAGTGTAGCCGTAGTTAGGC
CACCACTTCAAGAACTCTGTAGCACCGCCTACATACCTCGCTCTGCTAATCCTGTTACCAGTGGCTGCTG
CCAGTGGCGATAAGTCGTGTCTTACCGGGTTGGACTCAAGACGATAGTTACCGGATAAGGCGCAGCGGTC
GGGCTGAACGGGGGGTTCGTGCACACAGCCCAGCTTGGAGCGAACGACCTACACCGAACTGAGATACCTA
CAGCGTGAGCTATGAGAAAGCGCCACGCTTCCCGAAGGGAGAAAGGCGGACAGGTATCCGGTAAGCGGCA
GGGTCGGAACAGGAGAGCGCACGAGGGAGCTTCCAGGGGGAAACGCCTGGTATCTTTATAGTCCTGTCGG
GTTTCGCCACCTCTGACTTGAGCGTCGATTTTTGTGATGCTCGTCAGGGGGGCGGAGCCTATGGAAAAAC
GCCAGCAACGCGGCCTTTTTACGGTTCCTGGCCTTTTGCTGGCCTTTTGCTCACATGTTCTTTCCTGCGT
TATCCCCTGATTCTGTGGATAACCGTATTACCGCCTTTGAGTGAGCTGATACCGCTCGCCGCAGCCGAAC
GACCGAGCGCAGCGAGTCAGTGAGCGAGGAAGCGGAAGAGCGCCCAATACGCAAACCGCCTCTCCCCGCG
CGTTGGCCGATTCATTAATGCAGCAAGCTCATGGCTGACTAATTTTTTTTATTTATGCAGAGGCCGAGGC
CGCCTCGGCCTCTGAGCTATTCCAGAAGTAGTGAGGAGGCTTTTTTGGAGGCCTAGGCTTTTGCAAAAAG
CTCCCCGTGGCACGACAGGTTTCCCGACTGGAAAGCGGGCAGTGAGCGCAACGCAATTAATGTGAGTTAG
CTCACTCATTAGGCACCCCAGGCTTTACACTTTATGCTTCCGGCTCGTATGTTGTGTGGAATTGTGAGCG
GATAACAATTTCACACAGGAAACAGCTATGACATGATTACGAATTTCACAAATAAAGCATTTTTTTCACT
GCATTCTAGTTGTGGTTTGTCCAAACTCATCAATGTATCTTATCATGTCTGGATCAACTGGATAACTCAA
GCTAACCAAAATCATCCCAAACTTCCCACCCCATACCCTATTACCACTGCCAATTACCTGTGGTTTCATT
TACTCTAAACCTGTGATTCCTCTGAATTATTTTCATTTTAAAGAAATTGTATTTGTTAAATATGTACTAC
AAACTTAGTAGT
Features (pLannotate 1.2.2; 30 found; start..end, strand, type, name):
    377..634     +  LTR            5' LTR (truncated): truncated 5' long terminal repeat (LTR) from HIV-1
    681..806     +  misc_feature   HIV-1 Ψ: packaging signal of human immunodeficiency virus type 1
    790..1128    +  CDS            HIV-1 gag (fragment): gag protein from human immunodeficiency virus 1; gag
   1303..1536    +  misc_feature   RRE: The Rev response element (RRE) of HIV-1 allows for Rev-dependent mRNA export from the nucleus to the cytoplasm.
   1913..2013    +  CDS            Rev (fragment): human immunodeficiency virus 1 (HIV-1) Rev protein; rev; enhances nuclear export of unspliced and incompletely spliced viral mRNAs
   2058..2175    +  misc_feature   cPPT/CTS: central polypurine tract and central termination sequence of HIV-1
   2223..3401    +  promoter       EF-1α promoter: strong constitutive promoter for human elongation factor EF-1α
   3422..3442    +  protein_bind   attB1: mutant version of attB; core recombination site for the Gateway® BP reaction BP Clonase™
   3448..6657    +  CDS            PIK3CB: PK3CB_HUMAN - Also known as PIK3C1. Experimental evidence at protein level: Swiss-Prot protein existence level 1. Phosphoinositide-3-kinase (PI3K) phosphorylates phosphatidylinositol derivatives at position 3 of the inositol ring to produce 3-phosphoinositides (PubMed:15135396). Uses ATP and PtdIns(4,5)P2 (phosphatidylinositol 4,5-bisphosphate) to generate phosphatidylinositol 3,4,5-trisphosphate (PIP3) (PubMed:15135396). PIP3 plays a key role by recruiting PH domain-containing proteins to the membrane, including AKT1 and PDPK1, activating signaling cascades involved in cell growth, survival,
   6662..6686    -  protein_bind   attB2: mutant version of attB; recombination site for the Gateway® BP reaction BP Clonase™
   6694..6712    +  promoter       T3 promoter: promoter for bacteriophage T3 RNA polymerase
   6738..6756    -  promoter       T7 promoter: promoter for bacteriophage T7 RNA polymerase
   6762..6780    -  protein_bind   attB4 (fragment): mutant version of attB; core recombination site for the Gateway® BP reaction BP Clonase™
   6836..6877    +  CDS            V5 tag: epitope tag from simian virus 5
   7003..7465    +  misc_feature   IRES: internal ribosome entry site (IRES) of the encephalomyocarditis virus (EMCV)
   7479..8076    +  CDS            PuroR (fragment): puromycin N-acetyltransferase; pac from Streptomyces; confers resistance to puromycin
   8092..8680    +  misc_feature   WPRE: woodchuck hepatitis virus posttranscriptional regulatory element
   8688..8753    +  CDS            nef (fragment): NEF_HV1Z2 - Experimental evidence at protein level: Swiss-Prot protein existence level 1. Extracellular Nef protein targets CD4(+) T-lymphocytes for apoptosis by interacting with CXCR4 surface receptors. From Human immunodeficiency virus type 1 group M subtype D (isolate Z2/CDC-Z34) (HIV-1).
   8755..8988    +  LTR            3' LTR (ΔU3): self-inactivating 3' long terminal repeat (LTR) from HIV-1
   9193..9297    +  promoter       AmpR promoter: bla
   9298..10158   +  CDS            AmpR: β-lactamase; bla; confers resistance to ampicillin, carbenicillin, and related antibiotics
  10329..10917   +  rep_origin     ori: high-copy-number ColE1/pMB1/pBR322/pUC origin of replication
  11100..11154   +  CDS            lacI (fragment): lac repressor; lacI; The lac repressor binds to the lac operator to inhibit transcription in E. coli. This inhibition can be relieved by adding lactose or isopropyl-β-D-thiogalactopyranoside (IPTG).
  11160..11253   +  rep_origin     SV40 ori (fragment): SV40 origin of replication
  11278..11315   +  CDS            lacI (fragment): lac repressor; lacI; The lac repressor binds to the lac operator to inhibit transcription in E. coli. This inhibition can be relieved by adding lactose or isopropyl-β-D-thiogalactopyranoside (IPTG).
  11328..11349   +  protein_bind   CAP binding site: CAP binding activates transcription in the presence of cAMP. E. coli catabolite activator protein
  11364..11394   +  promoter       lac promoter: promoter for the E. coli lac operon
  11398..11420   +  protein_bind   lac operator (fragment): The lac repressor binds to the lac operator to inhibit transcription in E. coli. This inhibition can be relieved by adding lactose or isopropyl-β-D-thiogalactopyranoside (IPTG). lac repressor encoded by lacI
  11452..11535   +  polyA_signal   SV40 poly(A) signal (fragment): SV40 polyadenylation signal
  11702..329     +  CDS            nef (fragment) (across the origin): NEF_HV1BR - Experimental evidence at protein level: Swiss-Prot protein existence level 1. Extracellular Nef protein targets CD4(+) T-lymphocytes for apoptosis by interacting with CXCR4 surface receptors (PubMed:14990729). From Human immunodeficiency virus type 1 group M subtype B (isolate BRU/LAI) (HIV-1).
