[The description below was written by a language model from this plasmid's Addgene catalogue record and pLannotate feature annotations shown in this document.]
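Description:
pHAGE-PIK3CB-L1049R is an HIV-1-derived lentiviral expression plasmid built on the pHAGE backbone and carrying the human PIK3CB open reading frame with the L1049R substitution. PIK3CB encodes p110β, a catalytic phosphoinositide 3-kinase subunit that converts PtdIns(4,5)P2 to PIP3 and so drives AKT/PDPK1 signalling. In bacteria the roughly 11.7 kb plasmid is maintained through a high-copy ColE1/pUC-type origin and selected with ampicillin via the β-lactamase gene. Small lac-region and SV40 fragments in the backbone appear to be cloning remnants.

The viral portion contains a truncated 5' LTR, the Ψ packaging signal with a partial gag sequence, the RRE for Rev-dependent nuclear export, the cPPT/CTS element, and a self-inactivating ΔU3 3' LTR, so the transfer genome can be packaged when helper functions are supplied in trans but loses LTR promoter activity after integration. Inside this frame, the constitutive EF-1α promoter drives the PIK3CB coding sequence, which is flanked by attB1 and attB2 sites, consistent with the recorded Gateway cloning. Downstream are short T3 and T7 promoter sequences and an annotated V5 epitope tag. The record does not indicate whether the tag is read in frame with the insert. An EMCV IRES then links a puromycin N-acetyltransferase gene to the same transcript, allowing puromycin selection of transduced mammalian cells, and a WPRE enhances transcript expression.

The stated purpose is lentiviral expression of the PIK3CB L1049R mutant. The associated work concerns systematic functional annotation of somatic cancer mutations, which suggests its use for stably expressing this variant in cells to assess its functional effect.
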