Addgene plasmid #116557: pHAGE-PIK3CB-L1049R
Purpose: Lentiviral expression of PIK3CB L1049R
Depositing lab: Gordon Mills & Kenneth Scott. Depositing organization: Baylor College of Medicine. Publication: Systematic Functional Annotation of Somatic Mutations in Cancer. Ng PK, Li J, Jeong KJ, Shao S, Chen H, Tsang YH, Sengupta S, Wang Z, Bhavana VH, Tran R, Soewito S, Minussi DC, Moreno D, Kong K, Dogruluk T, Lu H, Gao J, Tokheim C, Zhou DC, Johnson AM, Zeng J, Ip CKM, Ju Z, Wester M, Yu S, Li Y, Vellano CP, Schultz N, Karchin R, Ding L, Lu Y, Cheung LWT, Chen K, Shaw KR, Meric-Bernstam F, Scott KL, Yi S, Sahni N, Liang H, Mills GB. Cancer Cell. 2018 Mar 12;33(3):450-462.e10. doi: 10.1016/j.ccell.2018.01.021. PubMed 29533785.
Backbone
  Vector backbone: pHAGE
  Vector type: Lentiviral
Growth in bacteria
  Bacterial resistance: Ampicillin, 100 μg/mL
  Growth temperature: 37°C
  Growth strain: Stbl3
  Copy number: High Copy
Gene/Insert
  Gene/Insert name: PIK3CB
  Species: H. sapiens (human)
  Mutation: L1049R
  Entrez Gene: PIK3CB (a.k.a. P110BETA, PI3K, PI3KBETA, PIK3C1)
  Cloning method: Gateway Cloning
Terms and licenses: Academic/Nonprofit Terms; Industry Terms: Not Available to Industry
How to cite: pHAGE-PIK3CB-L1049R was a gift from Gordon Mills & Kenneth Scott (Addgene plasmid # 116557 ; http://n2t.net/addgene:116557 ; RRID:Addgene_116557)
