>Addgene plasmid #116557 | pHAGE-PIK3CB-L1049R | depositor partial sequence | sequence record 219432 | insert
ATGTGCTTCAGTTTCATAATGCCTCCTGCTATGGCAGACATCCTTGACATCTGGGCGGTGGATTCACAGA
TAGCATCTGATGGCTCCATACCTGTGGATTTCCTTTTGCCCACTGGGATTTATATCCAGTTGGAGGTACC
TCGGGAAGCTACCATTTCTTATATTAAGCAGATGTTATGGAAGCAAGTTCACAATTACCCAATGTTCAAC
CTCCTTATGGATATTGACTCCTATATGTTTGCATGTGTGAATCAGACTGCTGTATATGAGGAGCTTGAAG
ATGAAACACGAAGACTCTGTGATGTCAGACCTTTTCTTCCAGTTCTCAAATTAGTGACAAGAAGTTGTGA
CCCAGGGGAAAAATTAGACTCAAAAATTGGAGTCCTTATAGGAAAAGGTCTGCATGAATTTGATTCCTTG
AAGGATCCTGAAGTAAATGAATTTCGAAGAAAAATGCGCAAATTCAGCGAGGAAAAAATCCTGTCACTTG
TGGGATTGTCTTGGATGGACTGGCTAAAACAAACATATCCACCAGAGCATGAACCATCCATCCCTGAAAA
CTTAGAAGATAAACTTTATGGGGGAAAGCTCATCGTAGCTGTTCATTTTGAAAACTGCCAGGACGTGTTT
AGCTTTCAAGTGTCTCCTAATATGAATCCTATCAAAGTAAATGAATTGGCAATCCAAAAACGTTTGACTA
TTCATGGGAAGGAAGATGAAGTTAGCCCCTATGATTATGTGTTGCAAGTCAGCGGGAGAGTAGAATATGT
TTTTGGTGATCATCCACTAATTCAGTTCCAGTATATCCGGAACTGTGTGATGAACAGAGCCCTGCCCCAT
TTTATACTTGTGGAATGCTGCAAGATCAAGAAAATGTATGAACAAGAAATGATTGCCATAGAGGCTGCCA
TAAATCGAAATTCATCTAATCTTCCTCTTCCATTACCACCAAAGAAAACACGAATTATTTCTCATGTTTG
GGAAAATAACAACCCTTTCCAAATTGTCTTGGTTAAGGGAAATAAACTTAACACAGAGGAAACTGTAAAA
GTTCATGTCAGGGCTGGTCTTTTTCATGGTACTGAGCTCCTGTGTAAAACCATCGTAAGCTCAGAGGTAT
CAGGGAAAAATGATCATATTTGGAATGAACCACTGGAATTTGATATTAATATTTGTGACTTACCAAGAAT
GGCTCGATTATGTTTTGCTGTTTATGCAGTTTTGGATAAAGTAAAAACGAAGAAATCAACGAAAACTATT
AATCCCTCTAAATATCAGACCATCAGGAAAGCTGGAAAAGTGCATTATCCTGTAGCGTGGGTAAATACGA
TGGTTTTTGACTTTAAAGGACAATTGAGAACTGGAGACATAATATTACACAGCTGGTCTTCATTTCCTGA
TGAACTCGAAGAAATGTTGAATCCAATGGGAACTGTTCAAACAAATCCATATACTGAAAATGCAACAGCT
TTGCATGTTAAATTTCCAGAGAATAAAAAACAACCTTATTATTACCCTCCCTTCGATAAGATTATTGAAA
AGGCAGCTGAGATTGCAAGCAGTGATAGTGCTAATGTGTCAAGTCGAGGTGGAAAAAAGTTTCTTCCTGT
ATTGAAAGAAATCTTGGACAGGGATCCCTTGTCTCAACTGTGTGAAAATGAAATGGATCTTATTTGGACT
TTGCGACAAGACTGCCGAGAGATTTTCCCACAATCACTGCCAAAATTACTGCTGTCAATCAAGTGGAATA
AACTTGAGGATGTTGCTCAGCTTCAGGCGCTGCTTCAGATTTGGCCTAAACTGCCCCCCCGGGAGGCCCT
AGAGCTTCTGGATTTCAACTATCCAGACCAGTACGTTCGAGAATATGCTGTAGGCTGCCTGCGACAGATG
AGTGATGAAGAACTTTCTCAATATCTTTTACAACTGGTGCAAGTGTTAAAATATGAGCCTTTTCTTGATT
GTGCCCTCTCTAGATTCCTATTAGAAAGAGCACTTGGTAATCGGAGGATAGGGCAGTTTCTATTTTGGCA
TCTTAGGTCAGAAGTGCACATTCCTGCTGTCTCAGTACAATTTGGTGTCATCCTTGAAGCATACTGCCGG
GGAAGTGTGGGGCACATGAAAGTGCTTTCTAAGCAGGTTGAAGCACTCAATAAGTTAAAAACTTTAAATA
GTTTAATCAAACTGAATGCCGTGAAGTTAAACAGAGCCAAAGGGAAGGAGGCCATGCATACCTGTTTAAA
ACAGAGTGCTTACCGGGAAGCCCTCTCTGACCTGCAGTCACCCCTGAACCCATGTGTTATCCTCTCAGAA
CTCTATGTTGAAAAGTGCAAATACATGGATTCCAAAATGAAGCCTTTGTGGCTGGTATACAATAACAAGG
TATTTGGTGAGGATTCAGTTGGAGTGATTTTTAAAAATGGTGATGATTTACGACAGGATATGTTGACACT
CCAAATGTTGCGCTTGATGGATTTACTCTGGAAAGAAGCTGGTTTGGATCTTCGGATGTTGCCTTATGGC
TGTTTAGCAACAGGAGATCGCTCTGGCCTCATTGAAGTTGTGAGCACCTCTGAAACAATTGCTGACATTC
AGCTGAACAGTAGCAATGTGGCTGCTGCAGCAGCCTTCAACAAAGATGCCCTTCTGAACTGGCTTAAAGA
ATACAACTCTGGGGATGACCTGGACCGAGCCATTGAGGAATTTACACTGTCCTGTGCTGGCTACTGTGTA
GCTTCTTATGTCCTTGGGATTGGTGACAGACATAGTGACAACATCATGGTCAAAAAAACTGGCCAGCTCT
TCCACATTGACTTTGGACATATTCTTGGAAATTTCAAATCTAAGTTTGGCATTAAAAGGGAGCGAGTGCC
TTTTATTCTTACCTATGATTTCATCCATGTCATTCAACAAGGAAAAACAGGAAATACAGAAAAGTTTGGC
CGGTTCCGCCAGTGTTGTGAGGATGCATATCTGATTTTACGACGGCATGGGAATCTCTTCATCACTCTCT
TTGCGCTGATGTTGACTGCAGGGCTTCCTGAACTCACATCAGTCAAAGATATACAGTATCTTAAGGACTC
TCTTGCATTAGGGAAGAGTGAAGAAGAAGCACTCAAACAGTTTAAGCAAAAATTTGATGAGGCGCGCAGG
GAAAGCTGGACTACTAAAGTGAACTGGATGGCCCACACAGTTCGGAAAGACTACAGATCTTAA
